Addgene plasmid #187748: MAC_N_ELF5
Purpose: MAC-tagged gene expression of human ELF5
Depositing lab: Markku Varjosalo. Depositing organization: University of Helsinki, Institute of Biotechnology. Publication: Human transcription factor protein interaction networks. Goos H, Kinnunen M, Salokas K, Tan Z, Liu X, Yadav L, Zhang Q, Wei GH, Varjosalo M. Nat Commun. 2022 Feb 9;13(1):766. doi: 10.1038/s41467-022-28341-5. PubMed 35140242.
Backbone
  Vector backbone: MAC-tag-N
  Vector type: Mammalian Expression
Growth in bacteria
  Bacterial resistance: Ampicillin, 100 μg/mL
  Growth temperature: 37°C
  Growth strain: DH5alpha
  Copy number: High Copy
Gene/Insert
  Gene/Insert name: ELF5
  Species: H. sapiens (human)
  Entrez Gene: ELF5 (a.k.a. ESE2)
  Cloning method: Gateway Cloning
Terms and licenses: Academic/Nonprofit Terms; Industry Terms: Not Available to Industry
How to cite: MAC_N_ELF5 was a gift from Markku Varjosalo (Addgene plasmid # 187748 ; http://n2t.net/addgene:187748 ; RRID:Addgene_187748)
