[The description below was written by a language model from this plasmid's Addgene catalogue record and pLannotate feature annotations shown in this document.]
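Description:
MAC_N_ELF5 is a mammalian expression plasmid built on the MAC-tag-N backbone, carrying human ELF5 (also known as ESE2), an ETS-family transcription factor, fused to an N-terminal MAC-tag. It is propagated in E. coli as a high-copy plasmid through a ColE1/pUC-type origin, with ampicillin selection provided by the β-lactamase gene. The ELF5 coding sequence was introduced by Gateway cloning and sits between attB1 and attB2 sites.

Expression is driven by the CMV immediate-early enhancer and promoter. Short tet operator-like fragments are annotated immediately downstream, which suggests a tetracycline-regulatable CMV/TetO arrangement, although the catalogue entry does not state this. The reading frame upstream of ELF5 begins with an E. coli birA-derived biotin ligase sequence, followed by an HA epitope fragment and two Strep-Tag II fragments, then the attB1 linker and ELF5. Transcription ends at a bovine growth hormone polyadenylation signal. This tag combination allows two complementary approaches from one construct: Strep-Tactin affinity purification of stable complexes, and ligase-based proximity biotinylation of neighbouring proteins, with HA available for detection.

Downstream lies an FRT site directly followed by a hygromycin resistance gene and an SV40 poly(A) signal, with no full promoter annotated upstream of the marker. This layout is characteristic of FLP-mediated integration into a genomic FRT landing site, where the marker becomes expressed only after correct recombination, allowing hygromycin selection of stable isogenic lines. The construct is recorded as a tool for MAC-tagged ELF5 expression and comes from a study mapping protein interaction networks of human transcription factors.
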