Features (pLannotate 1.2.2; 27 found; start..end, strand, type, name):
    134..513     +  enhancer       CMV enhancer: human cytomegalovirus immediate early enhancer
    514..717     +  promoter       CMV promoter: human cytomegalovirus (CMV) immediate early promoter
    719..738     +  promoter       PLtetO-1 promoter (fragment): modified phage lambda PL promoter with tet operator sites (Lutz and Bujard, 1997)
    740..759     +  promoter       PLtetO-1 promoter (fragment): modified phage lambda PL promoter with tet operator sites (Lutz and Bujard, 1997)
    767..800     +  promoter       TRE3GV promoter (fragment): 3rd-generation Tet-responsive promoter that can be activated by binding of Tet-On® 3G, optimized for retroviral and lentiviral vectors
    960..1922    +  CDS            birA: BIRA_ECOLI - Also known as bioR, dhbB. Experimental evidence at protein level: Swiss-Prot protein existence level 1. Acts both as a biotin--[acetyl-CoA-carboxylase] ligase and a biotin-operon repressor. In the presence of ATP, BirA activates biotin to form the BirA-biotinyl-5'-adenylate (BirA-bio-5'-AMP or holoBirA) complex. HoloBirA can either transfer the biotinyl moiety to the biotin carboxyl carrier protein (BCCP) subunit of acetyl-CoA carboxylase, or bind to the biotin operator site and inhibit transcription of the operon. From Escherichia coli (strain K12).
   1923..1948    +  CDS            3xHA (fragment): three tandem HA epitope tags
   1980..1999    +  CDS            Strep-Tag II (fragment): peptide that binds Strep-Tactin®, an engineered form of streptavidin
   2040..2062    +  CDS            Strep-Tag II (fragment): peptide that binds Strep-Tactin®, an engineered form of streptavidin
   2077..2094    +  protein_bind   attB1 (fragment): mutant version of attB; core recombination site for the Gateway® BP reaction BP Clonase™
   2100..2864    +  CDS            ELF5: ELF5_HUMAN - Also known as ESE2. Experimental evidence at protein level: Swiss-Prot protein existence level 1. Isoform 2 binds to DNA sequences containing the consensus nucleotide core sequence GGA[AT]. Transcriptionally activates SPRR2A and the parotid gland-specific PSP promoters. From Homo sapiens (Human).
   2867..2890    -  protein_bind   attB2: mutant version of attB; recombination site for the Gateway® BP reaction BP Clonase™
   2934..3158    +  polyA_signal   bGH poly(A) signal: bovine growth hormone polyadenylation signal
   3162..3183    +  promoter       SV40 promoter (fragment): SV40 enhancer and early promoter
   3204..3437    +  rep_origin     f1 ori (fragment) (sequence partly withheld): f1 bacteriophage origin of replication; arrow indicates direction of (+) strand synthesis
   3442..3489    +  protein_bind   FRT: FLP-mediated recombination occurs in the 8-bp core sequence TCTAGAAA (Turan and Bode, 2011). FLP recombinase from the Saccharomyces cerevisiae 2μ plasmid
   3497..4519    +  CDS            HygR: aminoglycoside phosphotransferase from E. coli; aph(4)-Ia; confers resistance to hygromycin
   4529..4654    +  CDS            ble (fragment): BLE_KLEPN - Experimental evidence at protein level: Swiss-Prot protein existence level 1. Binding protein with a strong affinity to the bleomycin family of antibiotics. Binds to CL990; an antimitotic-antibiotic compound. From Klebsiella pneumoniae.
   4649..4770    +  polyA_signal   SV40 poly(A) signal: SV40 polyadenylation signal
   4843..4859    -  protein_bind   lac operator: The lac repressor binds to the lac operator to inhibit transcription in E. coli. This inhibition can be relieved by adding lactose or isopropyl-β-D-thiogalactopyranoside (IPTG). lac repressor encoded by lacI
   4867..4897    -  promoter       lac promoter: promoter for the E. coli lac operon
   4912..4933    -  protein_bind   CAP binding site: CAP binding activates transcription in the presence of cAMP. E. coli catabolite activator protein
   4946..5038    -  CDS            lacI (fragment): lac repressor; lacI; The lac repressor binds to the lac operator to inhibit transcription in E. coli. This inhibition can be relieved by adding lactose or isopropyl-β-D-thiogalactopyranoside (IPTG).
   5221..5809    -  rep_origin     ori: high-copy-number ColE1/pMB1/pBR322/pUC origin of replication
   5980..6840    -  CDS            AmpR: β-lactamase; bla; confers resistance to ampicillin, carbenicillin, and related antibiotics
   6841..6945    -  promoter       AmpR promoter: bla
   7004..7056    -  misc_feature   bom (fragment): basis of mobility region from pBR322
>Addgene plasmid #187748 | MAC_N_ELF5 | addgene full sequence | sequence record 370481 | Addgene NGS Result
GAGGTCGCTGAGTAGTGCGCGAGCAAAATTTAAGCTACAACAAGGCAAGGCTTGACCGACAATTGCATGA
AGAATCTGCTTAGGGTTAGGCGTTTTGCGCTGCTTCGCGATGTACGGGCCAGATATACGCGTTGACATTG
ATTATTGACTAGTTATTAATAGTAATCAATTACGGGGTCATTAGTTCATAGCCCATATATGGAGTTCCGC
GTTACATAACTTACGGTAAATGGCCCGCCTGGCTGACCGCCCAACGACCCCCGCCCATTGACGTCAATAA
TGACGTATGTTCCCATAGTAACGCCAATAGGGACTTTCCATTGACGTCAATGGGTGGAGTATTTACGGTA
AACTGCCCACTTGGCAGTACATCAAGTGTATCATATGCCAAGTACGCCCCCTATTGACGTCAATGACGGT
AAATGGCCCGCCTGGCATTATGCCCAGTACATGACCTTATGGGACTTTCCTACTTGGCAGTACATCTACG
TATTAGTCATCGCTATTACCATGGTGATGCGGTTTTGGCAGTACATCAATGGGCGTGGATAGCGGTTTGA
CTCACGGGGATTTCCAAGTCTCCACCCCATTGACGTCAATGGGAGTTTGTTTTGGCACCAAAATCAACGG
GACTTTCCAAAATGTCGTAACAACTCCGCCCCATTGACGCAAATGGGCGGTAGGCGTGTACGGTGGGAGG
TCTATATAAGCAGAGCTCTCCCTATCAGTGATAGAGATCTCCCTATCAGTGATAGAGATCGTCGACGAGC
TCGTTTAGTGAACCGTCAGATCGCCTGGAGACGCCATCCACGCTGTTTTGACCTCCATAGAAGACACCGG
GACCGATCCAGCCTCCGGACTCTAGCGTTTAAACTTAAGCTTGGTACCGAGCTCGGATCCACTAGTCCAG
TGTGGTGGAATTCTGCAGATATCCAGCACAGTGGCGGCCGCTCGAGACCATGAAGGACAACACCGTGCCC
CTGAAGCTGATCGCCCTGCTGGCCAACGGCGAGTTCCACTCTGGCGAGCAGCTGGGCGAGACACTGGGCA
TGAGCAGAGCCGCCATCAACAAGCACATCCAGACCCTGCGGGACTGGGGCGTGGACGTGTTCACAGTGCC
CGGCAAGGGCTACAGCCTGCCCGAGCCCATCCAGCTGCTGAACGCCAAGCAGATCCTGGGCCAGCTGGAT
GGCGGATCTGTGGCCGTGCTGCCCGTGATCGACAGCACCAACCAGTATCTGCTCGACCGGATCGGCGAGC
TGAAGTCCGGCGACGCCTGTATCGCCGAGTACCAGCAGGCCGGCAGAGGCGGCAGGGGCAGAAAGTGGTT
CAGCCCCTTCGGCGCCAACCTGTACCTGAGCATGTTCTGGAGACTGGAACAGGGCCCAGCCGCCGCTATT
GGCCTGAGCCTGGTCATCGGCATCGTGATGGCCGAGGTGCTGCGGAAGCTGGGCGCCGACAAAGTGCGCG
TGAAGTGGCCCAACGACCTGTATCTGCAGGACCGGAAGCTGGCCGGCATCCTGGTGGAACTGACCGGCAA
AACAGGCGACGCCGCCCAGATCGTGATCGGCGCTGGCATCAACATGGCCATGCGGCGGGTGGAAGAGAGC
GTGGTCAACCAGGGCTGGATCACCCTGCAGGAAGCCGGCATCAACCTGGACCGGAACACCCTGGCCGCCA
TGCTGATCAGAGAGCTGAGAGCCGCCCTGGAACTGTTCGAGCAGGAAGGCCTGGCCCCCTACCTGAGCAG
ATGGGAGAAGCTGGACAACTTCATCAACCGGCCCGTGAAACTGATCATCGGCGACAAAGAGATCTTCGGC
ATCAGCCGGGGCATCGACAAGCAGGGGGCCCTGCTCCTGGAACAGGACGGCATCATCAAGCCCTGGATGG
GCGGCGAGATCAGCCTGCGGAGCGCCGAGAAGTACCCATACGATGTTCCTGACTATGCCGGTACCGAGCT
CGGATCCACCATGGCTAGCTGGAGCCACCCGCAGTTCGAGAAAGGTGGAGGTTCCGGAGGTGGATCGGGA
GGTGGATCGTGGAGCCACCCGCAGTTCGAAAAAGCGGCCGATATCACAAGTTTGTACAAAAAAGTTGGCA
TGTTGGACTCGGTGACACACAGCACCTTCCTGCCTAATGCATCCTTCTGCGATCCCCTGATGTCGTGGAC
TGATCTGTTCAGCAATGAAGAGTACTACCCTGCCTTTGAGCATCAGACAGCCTGTGACTCATACTGGACA
TCAGTCCACCCTGAATACTGGACTAAGCGCCATGTGTGGGAGTGGCTCCAGTTCTGCTGCGACCAGTACA
AGTTGGACACCAATTGCATCTCCTTCTGCAACTTCAACATCAGTGGCCTGCAGCTGTGCAGCATGACACA
GGAGGAGTTCGTCGAGGCAGCTGGCCTCTGCGGCGAGTACCTGTACTTCATCCTCCAGAACATCCGCACA
CAAGGTTACTCCTTTTTTAATGACGCTGAAGAAAGCAAGGCCACCATCAAAGACTATGCTGATTCCAACT
GCTTGAAAACAAGTGGCATCAAAAGTCAAGACTGTCACAGTCATAGTAGAACAAGCCTCCAAAGTTCTCA
TCTATGGGAATTTGTACGAGACCTGCTTCTATCTCCTGAAGAAAACTGTGGCATTCTGGAATGGGAAGAT
AGGGAACAAGGAATTTTTCGGGTGGTTAAATCGGAAGCCCTGGCAAAGATGTGGGGACAAAGGAAGAAAA
ATGACAGAATGACATATGAAAAGTTGAGCAGAGCCCTGAGATACTACTATAAAACAGGAATTTTGGAGCG
GGTTGACCGAAGGTTAGTGTACAAATTTGGAAAAAATGCACACGGGTGGCAGGAAGACAAGCTATGCCCA
ACTTTCTTGTACAAAGTGGTGACGTAAGCTAGGGGCCCGTTTAAACCCGCTGATCAGCCTCGACTGTGCC
TTCTAGTTGCCAGCCATCTGTTGTTTGCCCCTCCCCCGTGCCTTCCTTGACCCTGGAAGGTGCCACTCCC
ACTGTCCTTTCCTAATAAAATGAGGAAATTGCATCGCATTGTCTGAGTAGGTGTCATTCTATTCTGGGGG
GTGGGGTGGGGCAGGACAGCAAGGGGGAGGATTGGGAAGACAATAGCAGGCATGCTGGGGATGCGGTGGG
CTCTATGGCTTCTGAGGCGGAAAGAACCAGCTGGGGCTCTAGGGGGTATCCCC
[124 nt withheld, positions 3204-3327]
C
[91 nt withheld, positions 3329-3419]
AGGGTGATGGTTCACGTACCTAGAAGTTCCTATTCCGAAGTTCCTATTCTCTAGAAAGTATAGGAACTTC
CTTGGCCAAAAAGCCTGAACTCACCGCGACGTCTGTCGAGAAGTTTCTGATCGAAAAGTTCGACAGCGTC
TCCGACCTGATGCAGCTCTCGGAGGGCGAAGAATCTCGTGCTTTCAGCTTCGATGTAGGAGGGCGTGGAT
ATGTCCTGCGGGTAAATAGCTGCGCCGATGGTTTCTACAAAGATCGTTATGTTTATCGGCACTTTGCATC
GGCCGCGCTCCCGATTCCGGAAGTGCTTGACATTGGGGAATTCAGCGAGAGCCTGACCTATTGCATCTCC
CGCCGTGCACAGGGTGTCACGTTGCAAGACCTGCCTGAAACCGAACTGCCCGCTGTTCTGCAGCCGGTCG
CGGAGGCCATGGATGCGATCGCTGCGGCCGATCTTAGCCAGACGAGCGGGTTCGGCCCATTCGGACCGCA
AGGAATCGGTCAATACACTACATGGCGTGATTTCATATGCGCGATTGCTGATCCCCATGTGTATCACTGG
CAAACTGTGATGGACGACACCGTCAGTGCGTCCGTCGCGCAGGCTCTCGATGAGCTGATGCTTTGGGCCG
AGGACTGCCCCGAAGTCCGGCACCTCGTGCACGCGGATTTCGGCTCCAACAATGTCCTGACGGACAATGG
CCGCATAACAGCGGTCATTGACTGGAGCGAGGCGATGTTCGGGGATTCCCAATACGAGGTCGCCAACATC
TTCTTCTGGAGGCCGTGGTTGGCTTGTATGGAGCAGCAGACGCGCTACTTCGAGCGGAGGCATCCGGAGC
TTGCAGGATCGCCGCGGCTCCGGGCGTATATGCTCCGCATTGGTCTTGACCAACTCTATCAGAGCTTGGT
TGACGGCAATTTCGATGATGCAGCTTGGGCGCAGGGTCGATGCGACGCAATCGTCCGATCCGGAGCCGGG
ACTGTCGGGCGTACACAAATCGCCCGCAGAAGCGCGGCCGTCTGGACCGATGGCTGTGTAGAAGTACTCG
CCGATAGTGGAAACCGACGCCCCAGCACTCGTCCGAGGGCAAAGGAATAGCACGTACTACGAGATTTCGA
TTCCACCGCCGCCTTCTATGAAAGGTTGGGCTTCGGAATCGTTTTCCGGGACGCCGGCTGGATGATCCTC
CAGCGCGGGGATCTCATGCTGGAGTTCTTCGCCCACCCCAACTTGTTTATTGCAGCTTATAATGGTTACA
AATAAAGCAATAGCATCACAAATTTCACAAATAAAGCATTTTTTTCACTGCATTCTAGTTGTGGTTTGTC
CAAACTCATCAATGTATCTTATCATGTCTGTATACCGTCGACCTCTAGCTAGAGCTTGGCGTAATCATGG
TCATAGCTGTTTCCTGTGTGAAATTGTTATCCGCTCACAATTCCACACAACATACGAGCCGGAAGCATAA
AGTGTAAAGCCTGGGGTGCCTAATGAGTGAGCTAACTCACATTAATTGCGTTGCGCTCACTGCCCGCTTT
CCAGTCGGGAAACCTGTCGTGCCAGCTGCATTAATGAATCGGCCAACGCGCGGGGAGAGGCGGTTTGCGT
ATTGGGCGCTCTTCCGCTTCCTCGCTCACTGACTCGCTGCGCTCGGTCGTTCGGCTGCGGCGAGCGGTAT
CAGCTCACTCAAAGGCGGTAATACGGTTATCCACAGAATCAGGGGATAACGCAGGAAAGAACATGTGAGC
AAAAGGCCAGCAAAAGGCCAGGAACCGTAAAAAGGCCGCGTTGCTGGCGTTTTTCCATAGGCTCCGCCCC
CCTGACGAGCATCACAAAAATCGACGCTCAAGTCAGAGGTGGCGAAACCCGACAGGACTATAAAGATACC
AGGCGTTTCCCCCTGGAAGCTCCCTCGTGCGCTCTCCTGTTCCGACCCTGCCGCTTACCGGATACCTGTC
CGCCTTTCTCCCTTCGGGAAGCGTGGCGCTTTCTCATAGCTCACGCTGTAGGTATCTCAGTTCGGTGTAG
GTCGTTCGCTCCAAGCTGGGCTGTGTGCACGAACCCCCCGTTCAGCCCGACCGCTGCGCCTTATCCGGTA
ACTATCGTCTTGAGTCCAACCCGGTAAGACACGACTTATCGCCACTGGCAGCAGCCACTGGTAACAGGAT
TAGCAGAGCGAGGTATGTAGGCGGTGCTACAGAGTTCTTGAAGTGGTGGCCTAACTACGGCTACACTAGA
AGAACAGTATTTGGTATCTGCGCTCTGCTGAAGCCAGTTACCTTCGGAAAAAGAGTTGGTAGCTCTTGAT
CCGGCAAACAAACCACCGCTGGTAGCGGTGGTTTTTTTGTTTGCAAGCAGCAGATTACGCGCAGAAAAAA
AGGATCTCAAGAAGATCCTTTGATCTTTTCTACGGGGTCTGACGCTCAGTGGAACGAAAACTCACGTTAA
GGGATTTTGGTCATGAGATTATCAAAAAGGATCTTCACCTAGATCCTTTTAAATTAAAAATGAAGTTTTA
AATCAATCTAAAGTATATATGAGTAAACTTGGTCTGACAGTTACCAATGCTTAATCAGTGAGGCACCTAT
CTCAGCGATCTGTCTATTTCGTTCATCCATAGTTGCCTGACTCCCCGTCGTGTAGATAACTACGATACGG
GAGGGCTTACCATCTGGCCCCAGTGCTGCAATGATACCGCGAGACCCACGCTCACCGGCTCCAGATTTAT
CAGCAATAAACCAGCCAGCCGGAAGGGCCGAGCGCAGAAGTGGTCCTGCAACTTTATCCGCCTCCATCCA
GTCTATTAATTGTTGCCGGGAAGCTAGAGTAAGTAGTTCGCCAGTTAATAGTTTGCGCAACGTTGTTGCC
ATTGCTACAGGCATCGTGGTGTCACGCTCGTCGTTTGGTATGGCTTCATTCAGCTCCGGTTCCCAACGAT
CAAGGCGAGTTACATGATCCCCCATGTTGTGCAAAAAAGCGGTTAGCTCCTTCGGTCCTCCGATCGTTGT
CAGAAGTAAGTTGGCCGCAGTGTTATCACTCATGGTTATGGCAGCACTGCATAATTCTCTTACTGTCATG
CCATCCGTAAGATGCTTTTCTGTGACTGGTGAGTACTCAACCAAGTCATTCTGAGAATAGTGTATGCGGC
GACCGAGTTGCTCTTGCCCGGCGTCAATACGGGATAATACCGCGCCACATAGCAGAACTTTAAAAGTGCT
CATCATTGGAAAACGTTCTTCGGGGCGAAAACTCTCAAGGATCTTACCGCTGTTGAGATCCAGTTCGATG
TAACCCACTCGTGCACCCAACTGATCTTCAGCATCTTTTACTTTCACCAGCGTTTCTGGGTGAGCAAAAA
CAGGAAGGCAAAATGCCGCAAAAAAGGGAATAAGGGCGACACGGAAATGTTGAATACTCATACTCTTCCT
TTTTCAATATTATTGAAGCATTTATCAGGGTTATTGTCTCATGAGCGGATACATATTTGAATGTATTTAG
AAAAATAAACAAATAGGGGTTCCGCGCACATTTCCCCGAAAAGTGCCACCTGACGTCGACGGATCGGGAG
ATCTCCCGATCCCCTATGGTGCACTCTCAGTACAATCTGCTCTGATGCCGCATAGTTAAGCCAGTATCTG
CTCCCTGCTTGTGTGTTG
